>Addgene plasmid #105522 | pGEMHE-mCherry-mTrim21 | addgene partial sequence | sequence record 205148 | Addgene Partial NGS Result
CCCTGCAGGCGCGCCGCCGGCGATTTAAATTAATTAATCTAGCTTGAGTATTCTATAGTGTCACCTAAAT
AGCTTGGCGTAATCATGGTCATAGCTGTTTCCTGTGTGAAATTGTTATCCGCTCACAATTCCACACAACA
TACGAGCCGGAAGCATAAAGTGTAAAGCCTGGGGTGCCTAATGAGTGAGCTAACTCACATTAATTGCGTT
GCGCTCACTGCCCGCTTTCCAGTCGGGAAACCTGTCGTGCCAGCTGCATTAATGAATCGGCCAACGCGCG
GGGAGAGGCGGTTTGCGTATTGGGCGCTCTTCCGCTTCCTCGCTCACTGACTCGCTGCGCTCGGTCGTTC
GGCTGCGGCGAGCGGTATCAGCTCACTCAAAGGCGGTAATACGGTTATCCACAGAATCAGGGGATAACGC
AGGAAAGAACATGTGAGCAAAAGGCCAGCAAAAGGCCAGGAACCGTAAAAAGGCCGCGTTGCTGGCGTTT
TTCCATAGGCTCCGCCCCCCTGACGAGCATCACAAAAATCGACGCTCAAGTCAGAGGTGGCGAAACCCGA
CAGGACTATAAAGATACCAGGCGTTTCCCCCTGGAAGCTCCCTCGTGCGCTCTCCTGTTCCGACCCTGCC
GCTTACCGGATACCTGTCCGCCTTTCTCCCTTCGGGAAGCGTGGCGCTTTCTCATAGCTCACGCTGTAGG
TATCTCAGTTCGGTGTAGGTCGTTCGCTCCAAGCTGGGCTGTGTGCACGAACCCCCCGTTCAGCCCGACC
GCTGCGCCTTATCCGGTAACTATCGTCTTGAGTCCAACCCGGTAAGACACGACTTATCGCCACTGGCAGC
AGCCACTGGTAACAGGATTAGCAGAGCGAGGTATGTAGGCGGTGCTACAGAGTTCTTGAAGTGGTGGCCT
AACTACGGCTACACTAGAAGAACAGTATTTGGTATCTGCGCTCTGCTGAAGCCAGTTACCTTCGGAAAAA
GAGTTGGTAGCTCTTGATCCGGCAAACAAACCACCGCTGGTAGCGGTGGTTTTTTTGTTTGCAAGCAGCA
GATTACGCGCAGAAAAAAAGGATCTCAAGAAGATCCTTTGATCTTTTCTACGGGGTCTGACGCTCAGTGG
AACGAAAACTCACGTTAAGGGATTTTGGTCATGAGATTATCAAAAAGGATCTTCACCTAGATCCTTTTAA
ATTAAAAATGAAGTTTTAAATCAATCTAAAGTATATATGAGTAAACTTGGTCTGACAGTTACCAATGCTT
AATCAGTGAGGCACCTATCTCAGCGATCTGTCTATTTCGTTCATCCATAGTTGCCTGACTCCCCGTCGTG
TAGATAACTACGATACGGGAGGGCTTACCATCTGGCCCCAGTGCTGCAATGATACCGCGAGACCCACGCT
CACCGGCTCCAGATTTATCAGCAATAAACCAGCCAGCCGGAAGGGCCGAGCGCAGAAGTGGTCCTGCAAC
TTTATCCGCCTCCATCCAGTCTATTAATTGTTGCCGGGAAGCTAGAGTAAGTAGTTCGCCAGTTAATAGT
TTGCGCAACGTTGTTGCCATTGCTACAGGCATCGTGGTGTCACGCTCGTCGTTTGGTATGGCTTCATTCA
GCTCCGGTTCCCAACGATCAAGGCGAGTTACATGATCCCCCATGTTGTGCAAAAAAGCGGTTAGCTCCTT
CGGTCCTCCGATCGTTGTCAGAAGTAAGTTGGCCGCAGTGTTATCACTCATGGTTATGGCAGCACTGCAT
AATTCTCTTACTGTCATGCCATCCGTAAGATGCTTTTCTGTGACTGGTGAGTACTCAACCAAGTCATTCT
GAGAATAGTGTATGCGGCGACCGAGTTGCTCTTGCCCGGCGTCAATACGGGATAATACCGCGCCACATAG
CAGAACTTTAAAAGTGCTCATCATTGGAAAACGTTCTTCGGGGCGAAAACTCTCAAGGATCTTACCGCTG
TTGAGATCCAGTTCGATGTAACCCACTCGTGCACCCAACTGATCTTCAGCATCTTTTACTTTCACCAGCG
TTTCTGGGTGAGCAAAAACAGGAAGGCAAAATGCCGCAAAAAAGGGAATAAGGGCGACACGGAAATGTTG
AATACTCATACTCTTCCTTTTTCAATATTATTGAAGCATTTATCAGGGTTATTGTCTCATGAGCGGATAC
ATATTTGAATGTATTTAGAAAAATAAACAAATAGGGGTTCCGCGCACATTTCCCCGAAAAGTGCCACCTG
ACGTCTAAGAAACCATTATTATCATGACATTAACCTATAAAAATAGGCGTATCACGAGGCCCTTTCGTCT
CGCGCGTTTCGGTGATGACGGTGAAAACCTCTGACACATGCAGCTCCCGGAGACGGTCACAGCTTGTCTG
TAAGCGGATGCCGGGAGCAGACAAGCCCGTCAGGGCGCGTCAGCGGGTGTTGGCGGGTGTCGGGGCTGGC
TTAACTATGCGGCATCAGAGCAGATTGTACTGAGAGTGCACCATATGCGGTGTGAAATACCGCACAGATG
CGTAAGGAGAAAATACCGCATCAGGCGCCATTCGCCATTCAGGCTGCGCAACTGTTGGGAAGGGCGATCG
GTGCGGGCCTCTTCGCTATTACGCCAGCTGGCGAAAGGGGGATGTGCTGCAAGGCGATTAAGTTGGGTAA
CGCCAGGGTTTTCCCAGTCACGACGTTGTAAAACGACGGCCAGTGAATTGTAATACGACTCACTATAGGG
CGAATTAATTCGAGCTCGGTACCCAGCTTGCTTGTTCTTTTTGCAGAAGCTCAGAATAAACGCTCAACTT
TGGCAGATCAATTCCCCGGTGCTAGCGCTACCGGTCGCCACCATGGTGAGCAAGGGCGAGGAGGATAACA
TGGCCATCATCAAGGAGTTCATGCGCTTCAAGGTGCACATGGAGGGCTCCGTGAACGGCCACGAGTTCGA
GATCGAGGGCGAGGGCGAGGGCCGCCCCTACGAGGGCACCCAGACCGCCAAGCTGAAGGTGACCAAGGGT
GGCCCCCTGCCCTTCGCCTGGGACATCCTGTCCCCTCAGTTCATGTACGGCTCCAAGGCCTACGTGAAGC
ACCCCGCCGACATCCCCGACTACTTGAAGCTGTCCTTCCCCGAGGGCTTCAAGTGGGAGCGCGTGATGAA
CTTCGAGGACGGCGGCGTGGTGACCGTGACCCAGGACTCCTCCCTGCAGGACGGCGAGTTCATCTACAAG
GTGAAGCTGCGCGGCACCAACTTCCCCTCCGACGGCCCCGTAATGCAGAAGAAGACCATGGGCTGGGAGG
CCTCCTCCGAGCGGATGTACCCCGAGGACGGCGCCCTGAAGGGCGAGATCAAGCAGAGGCTGAAGCTGAA
GGACGGCGGCCACTACGACGCTGAGGTCAAGACCACCTACAAGGCCAAGAAGCCCGTGCAGCTGCCCGGC
GCCTACAACGTCAACATCAAGTTGGACATCACCTCCCACAACGAGGACTACACCATCGTGGAACAGTACG
AACGCGCCGAGGGCCGCCACTCCACCGGCGGCATGGACGAGCTGTACAAGTCCGGACTCAGATCTCGAGC
TCAAGCTTCGAATTCAATGTCTCTGGAAAAGATGTGGGAGGAGGTCACCTGTTCTATCTGCCTGGATCCC
ATGGTGGAGCCTATGAGTATCGAATGTGGCCATTGCTTTTGCAAGGAATGCATTTTTGAAGTTGGGAAGA
ATGGGGGCAGTTCATGTCCCGAGTGCCGGCAACAGTTTCTGCTCCGAAACCTCAGGCCCAATAGACATAT
AGCCAACATGGTGGAAAACCTTAAACAGATAGCCCAGAATACCAAGAAGAGTACCCAGGAAACGCACTGC
ATGAAGCATGGAGAGAAGCTTCACCTATTCTGTGAGGAAGATGGGCAGGCCCTTTGCTGGGTGTGTGCCC
AGTCTGGGAAACACCGGGACCACACCAGGGTCCCTATTGAAGAGGCTGCTAAGGTATACCAGGAGAAGAT
CCACGTGGCTTTAGAAAAACTGAGAAAGGGGAAAGAGTTGGCCGAGAAGATGGAAATGGATCTCACGATG
CAAAGAACAGACTGGAAGAGGAACATTGACACCCAGAAGTCGAGGATTCACGCAGAGTTCGCACTTCAGA
ATAGCTTGCTGGCTCAGGAGGAGCAGAGGCAGCTGCAGAGGCTGGAGAAGGATCAAAGGGAGTACCTGAG
ACTCCTGGGGAAGAAGGAGGCTGAGCTGGCTGAGAAGAACCAGGCCCTGCAGGAGCTGATCTCAGAGCTG
GAGAGGAGGATTCGTGGTTCAGAGCTGGAGCTACTGCAGGAGGTGAGGATCATCCTGGAAAGGAGTGGAT
CCTGGAACCTGGACACGTTAGATATTGACGCCCCAGACCTAACAAGCACATGCCCTGTGCCAGGGCGGAA
GAAGATGCTGAGGACGTGTTGGGTTCATATTACTCTGGATCGCAACACCGCCAACTCATGGCTCATCATC
TCAAAGGATCGGAGACAAGTGAGGATGGGAGACACCCATCAGAACGTGTCTGACAATAAGGAGAGGTTTA
GTAATTACCCCATGGTGCTAGGTGCCCAGAGATTCTCCTCTGGGAAGATGTACTGGGAGGTAGATGTGAC
TCAAAAGGAGGCCTGGGATCTGGGGGTTTGCAGAGATTCTGTTCAGAGGAAAGGGCAGTTTTCACTCAGT
CCCGAGAATGGCTTCTGGACCATTTGGTTATGGCAAGACAGCTATGAGGCTGGTACCAGTCCTCAGACCA
CCCTCCACATTCAAGTACCTCCATGCCAAATTGGGATCTTTGTGGACTATGAGGCTGGCGTTGTCTCCTT
CTACAACATAACTGACCATGGCTCCCTCATTTACACCTTCTCGGAGTGTGTTTTTGCTGGACCTCTGCGA
CCTTTCTTCAATGTTGGTTTCAATTATAGTGGGGGAAATGCAGCGCCTCTAAAGCTCTGTCCACTAAAGA
TGTGAGCGGCCGCTCTAGATAAATGATAGCTTGATCTGGTTACCACTAAACCAGCCTCAAGAACACCCGA
ATGGAGTCTCTAAGCTACATAATACCAACTTACACTTTACAAAATGTTGTCCCCCAAAATGTAGCCATTC
GTATCTGCTCCTAATAAAAAGAAAGTTTCTTCAC
