[The description below was written by a language model from this plasmid's Addgene catalogue record.]
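Description:
pGEMHE-mCherry-mTrim21 is an in vitro transcription plasmid built on the pGEMHE backbone, with a recorded total size of about 5.2 kb. It is maintained as a high-copy plasmid in E. coli under ampicillin selection. The record does not include a feature table, so the origin of replication and any untranslated regions or polyadenylation elements flanking the insert are not documented here. pGEMHE-type vectors are generally used to produce mRNA for microinjection into oocytes and embryos.

The payload is the mouse Trim21 coding sequence (also known as Ro52 or Ssa1), roughly 1.4 kb, cloned between EcoRI and NotI sites that both remain intact. It sits downstream of an mCherry sequence already present in the backbone, so the encoded product is TRIM21 with an N-terminal red fluorescent tag. A T7 promoter upstream of the fusion lets T7 RNA polymerase synthesise mCherry-TRIM21 mRNA in vitro; the plasmid is a transcription template, and the record lists no promoter for direct expression in mammalian cells. The depositor notes an E318K substitution in the TRIM21 sequence and states that it does not affect function as described in the associated work, so the construct is treated as wild type.

TRIM21 is an E3 ubiquitin ligase and cytosolic antibody receptor. The associated publication describes a method for acute, rapid degradation of endogenous proteins, and this construct supplies tagged TRIM21 mRNA for that approach. The mCherry tag allows expression of the introduced protein to be monitored by fluorescence.
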