Addgene plasmid #105522: pGEMHE-mCherry-mTrim21
Purpose: T7 promotor drives in vitro transcription of mCherry-tagged wildtype mouse TRIM21 mRNA
Depositing lab: Melina Schuh. Depositing organization: MRC Laboratory of Molecular Biology. Publication: A Method for the Acute and Rapid Degradation of Endogenous Proteins. Clift D, McEwan WA, Labzin LI, Konieczny V, Mogessie B, James LC, Schuh M. Cell. 2017 Nov 13. pii: S0092-8674(17)31255-2. doi: 10.1016/j.cell.2017.10.033. PubMed 29153837.
Backbone
  Vector backbone: pGEMHE
  Backbone size w/o insert (bp): 3807
  Total vector size (bp): 5196
  Vector type: in vitro Transcription
Growth in bacteria
  Bacterial resistance: Ampicillin, 100 μg/mL
  Growth temperature: 37°C
  Growth strain: DH5alpha
  Copy number: High Copy
Gene/Insert
  Gene/Insert name: TRIM21 (alt names: Ro52; Ssa1)
  Species: M. musculus (mouse)
  Insert size (bp): 1389
  GenBank ID: NM_001082552.2
  Entrez Gene: Trim21 (a.k.a. Ro52, Ssa1)
  Promoter: T7
  Tag / fusion protein: mCherry (N terminal on backbone)
  Cloning method: Restriction Enzyme; 5′ cloning site EcoRI (not destroyed); 3′ cloning site NotI (not destroyed)
  Sequencing primers: 5′ CCCCGTAATGCAGAAGAAGA; 3′ TCGGGTGTTCTTGAGGCTGG
Resource information
  A portion of this plasmid was derived from a plasmid made by: Trim sequence was originally cloned by Leo James/William McEwan also MRC Laboratory of Molecular Biology
Terms and licenses: Academic/Nonprofit Terms; Industry Terms: Not Available to Industry
Depositor comments: The sequence contains an E318K in mTrim21. This mutation does not affect plasmid function as described in the associated publication.
How to cite: pGEMHE-mCherry-mTrim21 was a gift from Melina Schuh (Addgene plasmid # 105522 ; http://n2t.net/addgene:105522 ; RRID:Addgene_105522)
